>Addgene plasmid #79926 | pCMV-EPN-11 | depositor partial sequence | sequence record 150557 | EPN-11
CTAGAATTATCGATCCGGAGGTACCATGGGTTGTATCAAGAGCAAGCGCAAGGATAATTTGAACCTGCAG
TCTCGTCCGGAACCGACCGCACCGCCGGAAGAATCTTTCCGTTCTGGTGTTGAAACCACCACGCCACCGC
AAAAACAGGAGCCGATCGACAAAGAACTGTACCCGCTGACCTCTCTGCGTTCTCTGTTCGGTAACGACCC
GTCTTCTCAGAAGATCGAAGAGCTGTTCAAGAAACACAAGATCGTTGCCGTGCTGCGTGCCAATAGTGTG
GAAGAAGCGAAAAAGAAAGCGCTGGCGGTTTTCCTGGGCGGCGTTCATCTGATTGAAATTACCTTTACCG
TGCCGGATGCGGATACCGTGATTAAGGAACTGAGCTTTCTGAAGGAAATGGGCGCGATTATTGGTGCGGG
CACCGTGACCAGCGTGGAGCAGTGCCGTAAAGCGGTGGAAAGTGGCGCCGAATTCATTGTGAGTCCGCAC
CTGGACGAGGAAATTAGCCAATTTTGCAAGGAGAAGGGTGTGTTCTATATGCCAGGCGTTATGACCCCGA
CCGAACTGGTGAAAGCCATGAAACTGGGCCATACCATCTTAAAACTGTTTCCGGGTGAGGTGGTGGGTCC
GCAGTTTGTTAAAGCGATGAAAGGTCCGTTTCCGAATGTGAAATTTGTGCCAACCGGCGGTGTTAATCTG
GACAATGTGTGCGAATGGTTCAAAGCGGGCGTGCTGGCCGTGGGCGTGGGCAGCGCGTTAGTGAAAGGCA
CCCCGGTGGAAGTGGCGGAAAAGGCCAAGGCGTTCGTTGAGAAGATTCGTGGCTGCACCGAACAGAAGCT
GATCTCCGAAGAAGACCTGTGACTCGAGAAGCTTGCTAGCAGATCTT
