>Addgene plasmid #79926 | pCMV-EPN-11 | addgene partial sequence | sequence record 162327 | CMV-F 5'-CGCAAATGGGCGGTAGGCGTG-3'
TCTCTGGCTACTAGAGAACCCACTGCTTACTGGCTTATCGAAATTAATACGACTCACTATAGGGAGACCC
AAGCTGGCTAGCGTTTAAACGGGCCCTCTAGAATTATCGATCCGGAGGTACCATGGGTTGTATCAAGAGC
AAGCGCAAGGATAATTTGAACCTGCAGTCTCGTCCGGAACCGACCGCACCGCCGGAAGAATCTTTCCGTT
CTGGTGTTGAAACCACCACGCCACCGCAAAAACAGGAGCCGATCGACAAAGAACTGTACCCGCTGACCTC
TCTGCGTTCTCTGTTCGGTAACGACCCGTCTTCTCAGAAGATCGAAGAGCTGTTCAAGAAACACAAGATC
GTTGCCGTGCTGCGTGCCAATAGTGTGGAAGAAGCGAAAAAGAAAGCGCTGGCGGTTTTCCTGGGCGGCG
TTCATCTGATTGAAATTACCTTTACCGTGCCGGATGCGGATACCGTGATTAAGGAACTGAGCTTTCTGAA
GGAAATGGGCGCGATTATTGGTGCGGGCACCGTGACCAGCGTGGAGCAGTGCCGTAAAGCGGTGGAAAGT
GGCGCCGAATTCATTGTGAGTCCGCACCTGGACGAGGAAATTAGCCAATTTTGCAAGGAGAAGGGTGTGT
TCTATATGCCAGGCGTTATGACCCCGACCGAACTGGTGAAAGCCATGAAACTGGGCCATACCATCTTAAA
ACTGTTTCCGGGTGAGGTGGTGGGTCCGCAGTTTGTTAAAGCGATGAAAGGTCCGTTTCCGAATGTGAAA
TTTGTGCCAACCGGCGGTGTTAATCTGGACAATGTGTGCGAATGGTTCAAAGCGGGCGTGCTGGCCGTGG
GCGTGGGCAGCGCGTTAGTGAAAGGCACCCCGGTGGAAGTGGCGGAAAAGGCCAAGGCGTTCGTTGAGAA
GATTCGTGGCTGCACCGAACAGAAGCTGATCTCCGAAGAAGACCTGTGACTCGAGAAGCTTGCTAGCAGA
TCTTTT
