>Addgene plasmid #79926 | pCMV-EPN-11 | addgene partial sequence | sequence record 162328 | Bglob-pA-R 5'-ttttggcagagggaaaaaga-3'
AGGTCTTCTTCGGAGATCAGCTTCTGTTCGGTGCAGCCACGAATCTTCTCAACGAACGCCTTGGCCTTTT
CCGCCACTTCCACCGGGGTGCCTTTCACTAACGCGCTGCCCACGCCCACGGCCAGCACGCCCGCTTTGAA
CCATTCGCACACATTGTCCAGATTAACACCGCCGGTTGGCACAAATTTCACATTCGGAAACGGACCTTTC
ATCGCTTTAACAAACTGCGGACCCACCACCTCACCCGGAAACAGTTTTAAGATGGTATGGCCCAGTTTCA
TGGCTTTCACCAGTTCGGTCGGGGTCATAACGCCTGGCATATAGAACACACCCTTCTCCTTGCAAAATTG
GCTAATTTCCTCGTCCAGGTGCGGACTCACAATGAATTCGGCGCCACTTTCCACCGCTTTACGGCACTGC
TCCACGCTGGTCACGGTGCCCGCACCAATAATCGCGCCCATTTCCTTCAGAAAGCTCAGTTCCTTAATCA
CGGTATCCGCATCCGGCACGGTAAAGGTAATTTCAATCAGATGAACGCCGCCCAGGAAAACCGCCAGCGC
TTTCTTTTTCGCTTCTTCCACACTATTGGCACGCAGCACGGCAACGATCTTGTGTTTCTTGAACAGCTCT
TCGATCTTCTGAGAAGACGGGTCGTTACCGAACAGAGAACGCAGAGAGGTCAGCGGGTACAGTTCTTTGT
CGATCGGCTCCTGTTTTTGCGGTGGCGTGGTGGTTTCAACACCAGAACGGAAAGATTCTTCCGGCGGTGC
GGTCGGTTCCGGACGAGACTGCAGGTTCAAATTATCCTTGCGCTTGCTCTTGATACAACCCATGGTACCT
CCGGATCGATAATTCTAGAGGGCCCGTTTAAACGCTAGCCAGCTTGGGTCTCCCTATAGTGAGTCGTATT
AATTTCGATAAGCCAGTAAGCAGTGGGTT
