[The description below was written by a language model from this plasmid's Addgene catalogue record.]
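Description:
pCMV-EPN-11 is a mammalian expression plasmid built on a pCMV backbone (recorded as 5443 bp without insert), with the coding sequence cloned between the KpnI and XhoI sites. It is maintained in E. coli as a high-copy plasmid under ampicillin selection. It also carries a neomycin resistance marker, which allows G418 selection of transfected mammalian cells. The record additionally lists it as a bacterial expression vector, but no feature table is provided. Elements such as the promoter, polyadenylation signal and origins are therefore not itemised, although the backbone name implies CMV promoter-driven expression.

The insert, EPN-11, is one of a series of "enveloped protein nanocage" designs, and its architecture is summarised in the record as Palm1-Late1-I3-01-myc. Read in order, this indicates four parts: a membrane-targeting element whose name suggests a palmitoylation signal, a late-domain-type motif, the I3-01 module, and a C-terminal myc epitope tag for detection. Late domains are the short motifs that viruses use to recruit the ESCRT budding machinery, and I3-01 is a computationally designed, self-assembling protein nanocage subunit. The exact identity and source of the Palm1 and Late1 elements are not stated in the record.

In line with the associated work on designed proteins that induce nanocage-containing extracellular vesicles, these functions combine membrane binding, self-assembly and ESCRT recruitment. Together they are intended to drive release of assembled cages from cells inside membrane envelopes. The construct is typically transfected into mammalian cells to study or exploit this virus-like budding. It also allows comparison of how different membrane-anchoring and late-domain modules affect vesicle release across the EPN variants.
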