Addgene plasmid #79926: pCMV-EPN-11
Purpose: Palm1-Late1-I3-01-myc
Depositing lab: Neil King. Depositing organization: University of Washington. Publication: Designed proteins induce the formation of nanocage-containing extracellular vesicles. Votteler J, Ogohara C, Yi S, Hsia Y, Nattermann U, Belnap DM, King NP, Sundquist WI. Nature. 2016 Dec 8;540(7632):292-295. doi: 10.1038/nature20607. Epub 2016 Nov 30. PubMed 27919066.
Backbone
  Vector backbone: pCMV
  Backbone size w/o insert (bp): 5443
  Modifications to backbone: Inserts were cloned into the Kpn1 and Xho1 sites
  Vector type: Mammalian Expression, Bacterial Expression
  Selectable markers: Neomycin (select with G418)
Growth in bacteria
  Bacterial resistance: Ampicillin, 100 μg/mL
  Growth temperature: 37°C
  Growth strain: DH5alpha
  Copy number: High Copy
Gene/Insert
  Gene/Insert name: EPN-11
Terms and licenses: Academic/Nonprofit Terms; Industry Terms: Not Available to Industry
How to cite: pCMV-EPN-11 was a gift from Neil King (Addgene plasmid # 79926 ; http://n2t.net/addgene:79926 ; RRID:Addgene_79926)
